>Addgene plasmid #50451 | pEBG MKK3b (Glu) | depositor partial sequence | sequence record 75793 | pEBG MKK3b (Glu) sequence 1098 bps
TAAGGACGATGATGACAAAGAGTCGCCCGCCTCGAGCCAGCCCGCCAGCATGCCCCAGTCCAAAGGAAAA
TCCAAGAGGAAGAAGGATCTACGGATATCCTGCATGTCCAAGCCACCCGCACCCAACCCCACACCCCCCC
GGAACCTGGACTCCCGGACCTTCATCACCATTGGAGACAGAAACTTTGAGGTGGAGGCTGATGACTTGGT
GACCATCTCAGAACTGGGCCGTGGAGCCTATGGGGTGGTAGAGAAGGTGCGGCACGCCCAGAGCGGCACC
ATCATGGCCGTGAAGCGGATCCGGGCCACCGTGAACTCACAGGAGCAGAAGCGGCTGCTCATGGACCTGG
ACATCAACATGCGCACGGTCGACTGTTTCTACACTGTCACCTTCTACGGGGCACTATTCAGAGAGGGAGA
CGTGTGGATCTGCATGGAGCTCATGGACACATCCTTGGACAAGTTCTACCGGAAGGTGCTGGATAAAAAC
ATGACAATTCCAGAGGACATCCTTGGGGAGATTGCTGTGTCTATCGTGCGGGCCCTGGAGCATCTGCACA
GCAAGCTGTCGGTGATCCACAGAGATGTGAAGCCCTCCAATGTCCTTATCAACAAGGAGGGCCATGTGAA
GATGTGTGACTTTGGCATCAGTGGCTACTTGGTGGACGAGGTGGCCAAGGAGATGGATGCCGGCTGCAAG
CCCTACATGGCCCCTGAGAGGATCAACCCAGAGCTGAACCAGAAGGGCTACAATGTCAAGTCCGACGTCT
GGAGCCTGGGCATCACCATGATTGAGATGGCCATCCTGCGGTTCCCTTACGAGTCCTGGGGGACCCCGTT
CCAGCAGCTGAAGCAGGTGGTGGAGGAGCCGTCCCCCCAGCTCCCAGCCGACCGTTTCTCCCCCGAGTTT
GTGGACTTCACTGCTCAGTGCCTGAGGAAGAACCCCGCAGAGCGTATGAGCTACCTGGAGCTGATGGAGC
ACCCCTTCTTCACCTTGCACAAAACCAAGAAGACGGACATTGCTGCCTTCGTGAAGAAGATCCTGGGAGA
AGACTCATAGGGGCTGGGCCTCGGACAAGCCGAATTCCAGCACACTGG
