>Addgene plasmid #50451 | pEBG MKK3b (Glu) | addgene partial sequence | sequence record 78127 | pGEX-5 5'-GGGCTGGCAAGCCACGTTTGGTG-3'
TCGGATCTGGTTCCGCGTGGATCTGAGTCGCCCGCCTCGAGCCAGCCCGCCAGCATGCCCCAGTCCAAAG
GAAAATCCAAGAGGAAGAAGGATCTACGGATATCCTGCATGTCCAAGCCACCCGCACCCAACCCCACACC
CCCCCGGAACCTGGACTCCCGGACCTTCATCACCATTGGAGACAGAAACTTTGAGGTGGAGGCTGATGAC
TTGGTGACCATCTCAGAACTGGGCCGTGGAGCCTATGGGGTGGTAGAGAAGGTGCGGCACGCCCAGAGCG
GCACCATCATGGCCGTGAAGCGGATCCGGGCCACCGTGAACTCACAGGAGCAGAAGCGGCTGCTCATGGA
CCTGGACATCAACATGCGCACGGTCGACTGTTTCTACACTGTCACCTTCTACGGGGCACTATTCAGAGAG
GGAGACGTGTGGATCTGCATGGAGCTCATGGACACATCCTTGGACAAGTTCTACCGGAAGGTGCTGGATA
AAAACATGACAATTCCAGAGGACATCCTTGGGGAGATTGCTGTGTCTATCGTGCGGGCCCTGGAGCATCT
GCACAGCAAGCTGTCGGTGATCCACAGAGATGTGAAGCCCTCCAATGTCCTTATCAACAAGGAGGGCCAT
GTGAAGATGTGTGACTTTGGCATCAGTGGCTACTTGGTGGACGAGGTGGCCAAGGAGATGGATGCCGGCT
GCAAGCCCTACATGGCCCCTGAGAGGATCAACCCAGAGCTGAACCAGAAGGGCTACAATGTCAAGTCCGA
CGTCTGGAGCCTGGGCATCACCATGATTGAGATGGCCATCCTGCGGTTCCCTTACGAGTCCTGGG
