[The description below was written by a language model from this plasmid's Addgene catalogue record.]
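Description:
pEBG MKK3b (Glu) is a mammalian expression plasmid of about 7.1 kb, built on the roughly 6 kb pEBG backbone, which fuses glutathione S-transferase (GST) to the N terminus of the cloned protein. It is propagated in E. coli as a high-copy plasmid under ampicillin selection. The record does not list an origin of replication or any mammalian selection marker, and no feature table is available to confirm the arrangement of backbone elements. The catalogue entry gives SV40 as the promoter driving the insert.

The payload is a 1041 bp human MAP2K3 coding sequence for the MKK3b isoform (MKK3 isoform B), a dual-specificity MAP kinase kinase that phosphorylates and activates p38 MAP kinases. Two substitutions have been introduced, serine 218 to glutamic acid and threonine 222 to glutamic acid. Acidic replacements at phosphoacceptor sites of this kind are commonly used as phosphomimetics, which make the kinase active without upstream signaling. This fits the stated purpose of the construct, which is to activate p38 in the signaling pathway.

In transfected mammalian cells, the plasmid is expected to produce GST-MKK3b (Glu). This lets p38 signaling be switched on without stress or cytokine stimuli, and the GST moiety allows the kinase to be recovered on glutathione resin or detected with anti-GST antibodies. The construct comes from work on how p38 MAP kinase isoforms are selectively activated by their upstream kinases, so it is suited to co-expression, pull-down and kinase assay experiments on p38 pathway specificity. The cloning method and insertion sites are not recorded.
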