Addgene plasmid #50451: pEBG MKK3b (Glu)
Purpose: activates p38 in the signaling pathway
Depositing lab: Roger Davis. Depositing organization: University of Massachusetts, Worcester. Publication: Molecular determinants that mediate selective activation of p38 MAP kinase isoforms. Enslen H, Brancho DM, Davis RJ. EMBO J. 2000 Mar 15. 19(6):1301-11. 10.1093/emboj/19.6.1301 PubMed 10716930.
Backbone
  Vector backbone: pEBG
  Backbone manufacturer: David Baltimore (Addgene Plasmid # 22227)
  Backbone size w/o insert (bp): 6034
  Total vector size (bp): 7075
  Vector type: Mammalian Expression
Growth in bacteria
  Bacterial resistance: Ampicillin, 100 μg/mL
  Growth temperature: 37°C
  Growth strain: DH5alpha
  Copy number: High Copy
Gene/Insert
  Gene/Insert name: MKK3b (alt names: MAP2K3 mitogen-activated protein kinase kinase 3; MKK3 isoform B)
  Species: H. sapiens (human)
  Insert size (bp): 1041
  Mutation: changed Serine 218 to Glutamic Acid, changed Threonine 222 to Glutamic Acid
  GenBank ID: NM_145109.2
  Entrez Gene: MAP2K3 (a.k.a. MAPKK3, MEK3, MKK3, PRKMK3, SAPKK-2, SAPKK2)
  Promoter: SV40
  Tag / fusion protein: Gst (N terminal on backbone)
  Cloning method: Unknown
  Sequencing primers: 5′ pGEX-5; 3′ M13pUC-fwd
Terms and licenses: Academic/Nonprofit Terms; Industry Terms: Not Available to Industry
How to cite: pEBG MKK3b (Glu) was a gift from Roger Davis (Addgene plasmid # 50451 ; http://n2t.net/addgene:50451 ; RRID:Addgene_50451)
